>Addgene plasmid #245724 | Lenti-CMV-CNOT3-Tev-3xFlag | addgene full sequence | sequence record 488035 | Addgene NGS Result
GCGCAGCGAGTCAGTGAGCGAGGAAGCGGAAGAGCGCCCAATACGCAAACCGCCTCTCCCCGCGCGTTGG
CCGATTCATTAATGCAGCTGGCACGACAGGTTTCCCGACTGGAAAGCGGGCAGTGAGCGCAACGCAATTA
ATGTGAGTTAGCTCACTCATTAGGCACCCCAGGCTTTACACTTTATGCTTCCGGCTCGTATGTTGTGTGG
AATTGTGAGCGGATAACAATTTCACACAGGAAACAGCTATGACCATGATTACGCCAAGCGCGCAATTAAC
CCTCACTAAAGGGAACAAAAGCTGGAGCTGCAAGCTTAATGTAGTCTTATGCAATACTCTTGTAGTCTTG
CAACATGGTAACGATGAGTTAGCAACATGCCTTACAAGGAGAGAAAAAGCACCGTGCATGCCGATTGGTG
GAAGTAAGGTGGTACGATCGTGCCTTATTAGGAAGGCAACAGACGGGTCTGACATGGATTGGACGAACCA
CTGAATTGCCGCATTGCAGAGATATTGTATTTAAGTGCCTAGCTCGATACATAAACGGGTCTCTCTGGTT
AGACCAGATCTGAGCCTGGGAGCTCTCTGGCTAACTAGGGAACCCACTGCTTAAGCCTCAATAAAGCTTG
CCTTGAGTGCTTCAAGTAGTGTGTGCCCGTCTGTTGTGTGACTCTGGTAACTAGAGATCCCTCAGACCCT
TTTAGTCAGTGTGGAAAATCTCTAGCAGTGGCGCCCGAACAGGGACTTGAAAGCGAAAGGGAAACCAGAG
GAGCTCTCTCGACGCAGGACTCGGCTTGCTGAAGCGCGCACGGCAAGAGGCGAGGGGCGGCGACTGGTGA
GTACGCCAAAAATTTTGACTAGCGGAGGCTAGAAGGAGAGAGATGGGTGCGAGAGCGTCAGTATTAAGCG
GGGGAGAATTAGATCGCGATGGGAAAAAATTCGGTTAAGGCCAGGGGGAAAGAAAAAATATAAATTAAAA
CATATAGTATGGGCAAGCAGGGAGCTAGAACGATTCGCAGTTAATCCTGGCCTGTTAGAAACATCAGAAG
GCTGTAGACAAATACTGGGACAGCTACAACCATCCCTTCAGACAGGATCAGAAGAACTTAGATCATTATA
TAATACAGTAGCAACCCTCTATTGTGTGCATCAAAGGATAGAGATAAAAGACACCAAGGAAGCTTTAGAC
AAGATAGAGGAAGAGCAAAACAAAAGTAAGACCACCGCACAGCAAGCGGCCGCTGATCTTCAGACCTGGA
GGAGGAGATATGAGGGACAATTGGAGAAGTGAATTATATAAATATAAAGTAGTAAAAATTGAACCATTAG
GAGTAGCACCCACCAAGGCAAAGAGAAGAGTGGTGCAGAGAGAAAAAAGAGCAGTGGGAATAGGAGCTTT
GTTCCTTGGGTTCTTGGGAGCAGCAGGAAGCACTATGGGCGCAGCGTCAATGACGCTGACGGTACAGGCC
AGACAATTATTGTCTGGTATAGTGCAGCAGCAGAACAATTTGCTGAGGGCTATTGAGGCGCAACAGCATC
TGTTGCAACTCACAGTCTGGGGCATCAAGCAGCTCCAGGCAAGAATCCTGGCTGTGGAAAGATACCTAAA
GGATCAACAGCTCCTGGGGATTTGGGGTTGCTCTGGAAAACTCATTTGCACCACTGCTGTGCCTTGGAAT
GCTAGTTGGAGTAATAAATCTCTGGAACAGATTTGGAATCACACGACCTGGATGGAGTGGGACAGAGAAA
TTAACAATTACACAAGCTTAATACACTCCTTAATTGAAGAATCGCAAAACCAGCAAGAAAAGAATGAACA
AGAATTATTGGAATTAGATAAATGGGCAAGTTTGTGGAATTGGTTTAACATAACAAATTGGCTGTGGTAT
ATAAAATTATTCATAATGATAGTAGGAGGCTTGGTAGGTTTAAGAATAGTTTTTGCTGTACTTTCTATAG
TGAATAGAGTTAGGCAGGGATATTCACCATTATCGTTTCAGACCCACCTCCCAACCCCGAGGGGACCCGA
CAGGCCCGAAGGAATAGAAGAAGAAGGTGGAGAGAGAGACAGAGACAGATCCATTCGATTAGTGAACGGA
TCTCGACGGTATCGGTTAACTTTTAAAAGAAAAGGGGGGATTGGGGGGTACAGTGCAGGGGAAAGAATAG
TAGACATAATAGCAACAGACATACAAACTAAAGAATTACAAAAACAAATTACAAAATTCAAAATTTTATC
GATAAGCTTGGGAGTTCCGCGTTACATAACTTACGGTAAATGGCCCGCCTGGCTGACCGCCCAACGACCC
CCGCCCATTGACGTCAATAATGACGTATGTTCCCATAGTAACGCCAATAGGGACTTTCCATTGACGTCAA
TGGGTGGAGTATTTACGGTAAACTGCCCACTTGGCAGTACATCAAGTGTATCATATGCCAAGTACGCCCC
CTATTGACGTCAATGACGGTAAATGGCCCGCCTGGCATTATGCCCAGTACATGACCTTATGGGACTTTCC
TACTTGGCAGTACATCTACGTATTAGTCATCGCTATTACCATGGTGATGCGGTTTTGGCAGTACATCAAT
GGGCGTGGATAGCGGTTTGACTCACGGGGATTTCCAAGTCTCCACCCCATTGACGTCAATGGGAGTTTGT
TTTGGCACCAAAATCAACGGGACTTTCCAAAATGTCGTAACAACTCCGCCCCATTGACGCAAATGGGCGG
TAGGCGTGTACGGTGGGAGGTCTATATAAGCAGAGCTCGTTTAGTGAACCGTCAGATCGCCTGTCGCGAT
ACGCTCCTCAGCGGCGGCGCCAGCTCCTGTGCGTCCGTCTCCAAGAGAGTAGAGTGCGTCTGCCACCATG
GCGGACAAGCGCAAACTCCAAGGTGAGATTGATCGCTGCCTCAAGAAGGTGTCCGAGGGCGTGGAGCAGT
TTGAAGATATTTGGCAGAAGCTCCACAATGCAGCCAACGCGAACCAGAAAGAAAAGTATGAGGCTGACCT
AAAGAAGGAGATTAAGAAGCTACAACGGCTGAGGGACCAAATCAAGACATGGGTAGCGTCCAACGAGATC
AAGGACAAGAGGCAGCTTATAGACAACCGCAAGCTCATTGAGACGCAAATGGAACGGTTCAAAGTTGTGG
AACGAGAGACCAAAACCAAAGCTTACAGCAAAGAGGGCCTGGGCCTGGCCCAGAAGGTAGATCCTGCCCA
GAAGGAGAAGGAAGAGGTTGGCCAGTGGCTCACGAATACCATCGACACGCTCAACATGCAGGTGGACCAG
TTTGAGAGTGAAGTGGAGTCACTGTCAGTGCAGACACGCAAGAAGAAGGGCGACAAGGATAAGCAGGACC
GGATTGAGGGCTTGAAGCGGCACATCGAGAAGCACCGCTACCACGTGCGCATGCTAGAGACCATCCTGCG
CATGCTGGACAATGACTCCATTCTCGTTGACGCCATCCGCAAGATCAAGGACGACGTTGAGTACTATGTT
GACTCATCCCAGGACCCCGACTTCGAGGAGAACGAGTTTCTCTACGATGACCTGGACCTCGAGGACATTC
CACAGGCGCTGGTCGCCACCTCCCCCCCCAGCCACAGCCACATGGAGGATGAGATCTTCAACCAGTCCAG
CAGCACGCCCACCTCAACCACCTCCAGCTCTCCCATCCCGCCCAGCCCAGCCAACTGTACCACGGAAAAC
TCTGAAGATGATAAGAAGAGGGGACGTTCCACAGACAGTGAAGTCAGCCAGTCTCCAGCCAAAAACGGCT
CCAAGCCTGTCCACAGCAACCAGCACCCTCAGTCCCCAGCTGTGCCGCCCACCTACCCCTCCGGCCCCCC
GCCTGCTGCCTCTGCCTTGAGCACCACTCCTGGCAACAATGGGGTCCCCGCCCCCGCAGCACCCCCAAGT
GCCCTGGGCCCCAAGGCCAGTCCAGCTCCCAGCCACAACTCGGGCACCCCTGCTCCCTATGCCCAGGCGG
TGGCCCCACCAGCTCCCAGTGGGCCCAGCACGACCCAGCCCCGGCCCCCCAGCGTCCAGCCTAGCGGAGG
CGGAGGCGGCGGCAGCGGAGGCGGAGGGAGCAGCAGCAGTAGTAACAGCAGTGCCGGTGGAGGGGCTGGC
AAGCAGAATGGCGCCACCAGTTACAGCTCAGTTGTGGCAGACAGCCCGGCAGAGGTGGCTTTGAGCAGCA
GTGGGGGCAACAATGCCAGCAGCCAGGCCTTGGGCCCCCCTTCCGGCCCCCACAACCCACCTCCCAGCAC
CTCGAAGGAACCCAGTGCGGCAGCCCCAACGGGGGCTGGGGGCGTGGCCCCAGGCTCAGGGAACAACTCA
GGGGGACCCAGCCTCCTGGTGCCACTGCCTGTGAATCCTCCCAGCTCCCCAACGCCCAGCTTCAGTGATG
CCAAGGCAGCCGGTGCCCTGCTCAATGGGCCTCCACAGTTCAGCACCGCCCCAGAAATCAAGGCCCCTGA
GCCTCTGAGCTCCTTGAAGTCCATGGCGGAACGGGCAGCCATCAGCTCTGGCATTGAGGACCCTGTGCCA
ACGCTGCACCTGACCGAGCGAGACATCATCCTGAGCAGTACATCAGCACCTCCGGCCTCAGCCCAGCCGC
CCCTGCAGCTGTCAGAGGTGAACATACCGCTGTCGCTGGGTGTCTGTCCACTGGGCCCTGTGCCCCTCAC
CAAGGAGCAGCTCTATCAGCAGGCCATGGAAGAGGCCGCCTGGCACCACATGCCTCACCCCTCTGACTCT
GAGCGTATTCGGCAGTACCTCCCCCGGAACCCCTGTCCGACGCCCCCCTACCACCACCAGATGCCACCCC
CACACTCGGACACTGTGGAATTCTACCAGCGCCTGTCGACCGAGACACTCTTCTTCATCTTCTACTATCT
GGAGGGCACTAAGGCACAGTATCTGGCAGCCAAGGCCCTAAAGAAGCAGTCATGGCGATTCCACACCAAG
TACATGATGTGGTTCCAGAGGCACGAGGAGCCCAAGACCATCACTGACGAGTTTGAGCAGGGCACCTACA
TCTACTTTGACTACGAGAAGTGGGGCCAGCGGAAGAAGGAAGGCTTCACCTTTGAGTACCGCTACCTGGA
GGACCGGGACCTCCAGGATCTGTTTGAGAACCTGTACTTCCAGGGCGACTACAAAGACCATGACGGTGAT
TATAAAGATCATGACATCGATTACAAGGATGACGATGACAAGTAGAAACACTAGTAGACCACCTCCCCGA
TCCGGTACCGAATTCGCGGCCGCACTCGAGATATCTAGACCCAGCTTTCTTGTACAAAGTGGTTGATATC
CAGCACAGTGGCGGCCGCTCGACAATCAACCTCTGGATTACAAAATTTGTGAAAGATTGACTGGTATTCT
TAACTATGTTGCTCCTTTTACGCTATGTGGATACGCTGCTTTAATGCCTTTGTATCATGCTATTGCTTCC
CGTATGGCTTTCATTTTCTCCTCCTTGTATAAATCCTGGTTGCTGTCTCTTTATGAGGAGTTGTGGCCCG
TTGTCAGGCAACGTGGCGTGGTGTGCACTGTGTTTGCTGACGCAACCCCCACTGGTTGGGGCATTGCCAC
CACCTGTCAGCTCCTTTCCGGGACTTTCGCTTTCCCCCTCCCTATTGCCACGGCGGAACTCATCGCCGCC
TGCCTTGCCCGCTGCTGGACAGGGGCTCGGCTGTTGGGCACTGACAATTCCGTGGTGTTGTCGGGGAAGC
TGACGTCCTTTCCATGGCTGCTCGCCTGTGTTGCCACCTGGATTCTGCGCGGGACGTCCTTCTGCTACGT
CCCTTCGGCCCTCAATCCAGCGGACCTTCCTTCCCGCGGCCTGCTGCCGGCTCTGCGGCCTCTTCCGCGT
CTTCGCCTTCGCCCTCAGACGAGTCGGATCTCCCTTTGGGCCGCCTCCCCGCCTGGAATTCTGCAGATAT
CCGGTTAGTAATGAGTTTGGAATTAATTCTGTGGAATGTGTGTCAGTTAGGGTGTGGAAAGTCCCCAGGC
TCCCCAGCAGGCAGAAGTATGCAAAGCATGCATCTCAATTAGTCAGCAACCAGGTGTGGAAAGTCCCCAG
GCTCCCCAGCAGGCAGAAGTATGCAAAGCATGCATCTCAATTAGTCAGCAACCATAGTCCCGCCCCTAAC
TCCGCCCATCCCGCCCCTAACTCCGCCCAGTTCCGCCCATTCTCCGCCCCATGGCTGACTAATTTTTTTT
ATTTATGCAGAGGCCGAGGCCGCCTCTGCCTCTGAGCTATTCCAGAAGTAGTGAGGAGGCTTTTTTGGAG
GCCTAGGCTTTTGCAAAAAGCTCCCGGATCCACCGGAGCTTACCATGACCGAGTACAAGCCCACGGTGCG
CCTCGCCACCCGCGACGACGTCCCCAGGGCCGTACGCACCCTCGCCGCCGCGTTCGCCGACTACCCCGCC
ACGCGCCACACCGTCGATCCGGACCGCCACATCGAGCGGGTCACCGAGCTGCAAGAACTCTTCCTCACGC
GCGTCGGGCTCGACATCGGCAAGGTGTGGGTCGCGGACGACGGCGCCGCGGTGGCGGTCTGGACCACGCC
GGAGAGCGTCGAAGCGGGGGCGGTGTTCGCCGAGATCGGCCCGCGCATGGCCGAGTTGAGCGGTTCCCGG
CTGGCCGCGCAGCAACAGATGGAAGGCCTCCTGGCGCCGCACCGGCCCAAGGAGCCCGCGTGGTTCCTGG
CCACCGTCGGCGTCTCGCCCGACCACCAGGGCAAGGGTCTGGGCAGCGCCGTCGTGCTCCCCGGAGTGGA
GGCGGCCGAGCGCGCCGGGGTGCCCGCCTTCCTGGAGACCTCCGCGCCCCGCAACCTCCCCTTCTACGAG
CGGCTCGGCTTCACCGTCACCGCCGACGTCGAGGTGCCCGAAGGACCGCGCACCTGGTGCATGACCCGCA
AGCCCGGTGCCTGATAAGCACAATTCGAGCTCGGTACCTTTAAGACCAATGACTTACAAGGCAGCTGTAG
ATCTTAGCCACTTTTTAAAAGAAAAGGGGGGACTGGAAGGGCTAGCTCACTCCCAACGAAGACAAGATCT
GCTTTTTGCTTGTACTGGGTCTCTCTGGTTAGACCAGATCTGAGCCTGGGAGCTCTCTGGCTAACTAGGG
AACCCACTGCTTAAGCCTCAATAAAGCTTGCCTTGAGTGCTTCAAGTAGTGTGTGCCCGTCTGTTGTGTG
ACTCTGGTAACTAGAGATCCCTCAGACCCTTTTAGTCAGTGTGGAAAATCTCTAGCAGTAGTAGTTCATG
TCATCTTATTATTCAGTATTTATAACTTGCAAAGAAATGAATATCAGAGAGTGAGAGGAACTTGTTTATT
GCAGCTTATAATGGTTACAAATAAAGCAATAGCATCACAAATTTCACAAATAAAGCATTTTTTTCACTGC
ATTCTAGTTGTGGTTTGTCCAAACTCATCAATGTATCTTATCATGTCTGGCTCTAGCTATCCCGCCCCTA
ACTCCGCCCATCCCGCCCCTAACTCCGCCCAGTTCCGCCCATTCTCCGCCCCATGGCTGACTAATTTTTT
TTATTTATGCAGAGGCCGAGGCCGCCTCGGCCTCTGAGCTATTCCAGAAGTAGTGAGGAGGCTTTTTTGG
AGGCCTAGGGACGTACCCAATTCGCCCTATAGTGAGTCGTATTACGCGCGCTCACTGGCCGTCGTTTTAC
AACGTCGTGACTGGGAAAACCCTGGCGTTACCCAACTTAATCGCCTTGCAGCACATCCCCCTTTCGCCAG
CTGGCGTAATAGCGAAGAGGCCCGCACCGATCGCCCTTCCCAACAGTTGCGCAGCCTGAATGGCGAATGG
G
[124 nt withheld, positions 7842-7965]
C
[91 nt withheld, positions 7967-8057]
A
[49 nt withheld, positions 8059-8107]
CCTTTGACGTTGGAGTCCACGTTCTTT
[37 nt withheld, positions 8135-8171]
ACCCTATCTCGGTCTATTCTTTTGATTTATAAGGGATTTTGCCGATTTCGGCCTATTGGTTAAAAAATGA
GCTGATTTAACAAAAATTTAACGCGAATTTTAACAAAATATTAACGCTTACAATTTAGGTGGCACTTTTC
GGGGAAATGTGCGCGGAACCCCTATTTGTTTATTTTTCTAAATACATTCAAATATGTATCCGCTCATGAG
ACAATAACCCTGATAAATGCTTCAATAATATTGAAAAAGGAAGAGTATGAGTATTCAACATTTCCGTGTC
GCCCTTATTCCCTTTTTTGCGGCATTTTGCCTTCCTGTTTTTGCTCACCCAGAAACGCTGGTGAAAGTAA
AAGATGCTGAAGATCAGTTGGGTGCACGAGTGGGTTACATCGAACTGGATCTCAACAGCGGTAAGATCCT
TGAGAGTTTTCGCCCCGAAGAACGTTTTCCAATGATGAGCACTTTTAAAGTTCTGCTATGTGGCGCGGTA
TTATCCCGTATTGACGCCGGGCAAGAGCAACTCGGTCGCCGCATACACTATTCTCAGAATGACTTGGTTG
AGTACTCACCAGTCACAGAAAAGCATCTTACGGATGGCATGACAGTAAGAGAATTATGCAGTGCTGCCAT
AACCATGAGTGATAACACTGCGGCCAACTTACTTCTGACAACGATCGGAGGACCGAAGGAGCTAACCGCT
TTTTTGCACAACATGGGGGATCATGTAACTCGCCTTGATCGTTGGGAACCGGAGCTGAATGAAGCCATAC
CAAACGACGAGCGTGACACCACGATGCCTGTAGCAATGGCAACAACGTTGCGCAAACTATTAACTGGCGA
ACTACTTACTCTAGCTTCCCGGCAACAATTAATAGACTGGATGGAGGCGGATAAAGTTGCAGGACCACTT
CTGCGCTCGGCCCTTCCGGCTGGCTGGTTTATTGCTGATAAATCTGGAGCCGGTGAGCGTGGGTCTCGCG
GTATCATTGCAGCACTGGGGCCAGATGGTAAGCCCTCCCGTATCGTAGTTATCTACACGACGGGGAGTCA
GGCAACTATGGATGAACGAAATAGACAGATCGCTGAGATAGGTGCCTCACTGATTAAGCATTGGTAACTG
TCAGACCAAGTTTACTCATATATACTTTAGATTGATTTAAAACTTCATTTTTAATTTAAAAGGATCTAGG
TGAAGATCCTTTTTGATAATCTCATGACCAAAATCCCTTAACGTGAGTTTTCGTTCCACTGAGCGTCAGA
CCCCGTAGAAAAGATCAAAGGATCTTCTTGAGATCCTTTTTTTCTGCGCGTAATCTGCTGCTTGCAAACA
AAAAAACCACCGCTACCAGCGGTGGTTTGTTTGCCGGATCAAGAGCTACCAACTCTTTTTCCGAAGGTAA
CTGGCTTCAGCAGAGCGCAGATACCAAATACTGTTCTTCTAGTGTAGCCGTAGTTAGGCCACCACTTCAA
GAACTCTGTAGCACCGCCTACATACCTCGCTCTGCTAATCCTGTTACCAGTGGCTGCTGCCAGTGGCGAT
AAGTCGTGTCTTACCGGGTTGGACTCAAGACGATAGTTACCGGATAAGGCGCAGCGGTCGGGCTGAACGG
GGGGTTCGTGCACACAGCCCAGCTTGGAGCGAACGACCTACACCGAACTGAGATACCTACAGCGTGAGCT
ATGAGAAAGCGCCACGCTTCCCGAAGGGAGAAAGGCGGACAGGTATCCGGTAAGCGGCAGGGTCGGAACA
GGAGAGCGCACGAGGGAGCTTCCAGGGGGAAACGCCTGGTATCTTTATAGTCCTGTCGGGTTTCGCCACC
TCTGACTTGAGCGTCGATTTTTGTGATGCTCGTCAGGGGGGCGGAGCCTATGGAAAAACGCCAGCAACGC
GGCCTTTTTACGGTTCCTGGCCTTTTGCTGGCCTTTTGCTCACATGTTCTTTCCTGCGTTATCCCCTGAT
TCTGTGGATAACCGTATTACCGCCTTTGAGTGAGCTGATACCGCTCGCCGCAGCCGAACGACCGA
Features (pLannotate 1.2.2; 31 found; start..end, strand, type, name):
      5..32      +  rep_origin     RSF ori (fragment): Plasmids containing the RSF 1030 origin of replication can be propagated in E. coli cells that contain additional plasmids with compatible origins.
     34..126     +  CDS            lacI (fragment): lac repressor; lacI; The lac repressor binds to the lac operator to inhibit transcription in E. coli. This inhibition can be relieved by adding lactose or isopropyl-β-D-thiogalactopyranoside (IPTG).
    139..160     +  protein_bind   CAP binding site: CAP binding activates transcription in the presence of cAMP. E. coli catabolite activator protein
    175..205     +  promoter       lac promoter: promoter for the E. coli lac operon
    213..229     +  protein_bind   lac operator: The lac repressor binds to the lac operator to inhibit transcription in E. coli. This inhibition can be relieved by adding lactose or isopropyl-β-D-thiogalactopyranoside (IPTG). lac repressor encoded by lacI
    274..292     +  promoter       T3 promoter: promoter for bacteriophage T3 RNA polymerase
    320..546     +  promoter       RSV promoter: Rous sarcoma virus enhancer/promoter
    547..727     +  LTR            5' LTR (truncated): truncated 5' long terminal repeat (LTR) from HIV-1
    774..899     +  misc_feature   HIV-1 Ψ: packaging signal of human immunodeficiency virus type 1
    883..1246    +  CDS            HIV-1 gag (fragment): gag protein from human immunodeficiency virus 1; gag
   1392..1625    +  misc_feature   RRE: The Rev response element (RRE) of HIV-1 allows for Rev-dependent mRNA export from the nucleus to the cytoplasm.
   2002..2102    +  CDS            Rev (fragment): human immunodeficiency virus 1 (HIV-1) Rev protein; rev; enhances nuclear export of unspliced and incompletely spliced viral mRNAs
   2121..2237    +  misc_feature   cPPT/CTS: central polypurine tract and central termination sequence of HIV-1
   2260..2563    +  enhancer       CMV enhancer: human cytomegalovirus immediate early enhancer
   2564..2767    +  promoter       CMV promoter: human cytomegalovirus (CMV) immediate early promoter
   2868..5126    +  CDS            CNOT3: CNOT3_HUMAN - Also known as KIAA0691, LENG2, NOT3. Experimental evidence at protein level: Swiss-Prot protein existence level 1. Component of the CCR4-NOT complex which is one of the major cellular mRNA deadenylases and is linked to various cellular processes including bulk mRNA degradation, miRNA-mediated repression, translational repression during translational initiation and general transcription regulation. Additional complex functions may be a consequence of its influence on mRNA expression. May be involved in metabolic regulation; may be involved in recruitment of the CCR4-NOT complex to
   5157..5222    +  CDS            3xFLAG: three tandem FLAG® epitope tags, followed by an enterokinase cleavage site
   5289..5313    -  protein_bind   attB2: mutant version of attB; recombination site for the Gateway® BP reaction BP Clonase™
   5344..5932    +  misc_feature   WPRE: woodchuck hepatitis virus posttranscriptional regulatory element
   5988..6317    +  promoter       SV40 promoter: SV40 enhancer and early promoter
   6345..6944    +  CDS            PuroR: puromycin N-acetyltransferase; pac from Streptomyces alboniger; confers resistance to puromycin
   6964..7101    +  CDS            nef (fragment): NEF_HV1LA - Experimental evidence at protein level: Swiss-Prot protein existence level 1. Extracellular Nef protein targets CD4(+) T-lymphocytes for apoptosis by interacting with CXCR4 surface receptors. From Human immunodeficiency virus type 1 group M subtype B (isolate Lai) (HIV-1).
   7087..7267    +  LTR            5' LTR (truncated): truncated 5' long terminal repeat (LTR) from HIV-1
   7339..7460    +  polyA_signal   SV40 poly(A) signal: SV40 polyadenylation signal
   7500..7635    +  rep_origin     SV40 ori: SV40 origin of replication
   7656..7674    -  promoter       T7 promoter: promoter for bacteriophage T7 RNA polymerase
   7682..7837    +  CDS            lacZα (fragment): LacZα fragment of β-galactosidase; lacZ fragment
   7842..8270    +  rep_origin     f1 ori (sequence partly withheld): f1 bacteriophage origin of replication; arrow indicates direction of (+) strand synthesis
   8323..8427    +  promoter       AmpR promoter: bla
   8428..9288    +  CDS            AmpR: β-lactamase; bla; confers resistance to ampicillin, carbenicillin, and related antibiotics
   9459..10047   +  rep_origin     ori: high-copy-number ColE1/pMB1/pBR322/pUC origin of replication
