[The description below was written by a language model from this plasmid's Addgene catalogue record and pLannotate feature annotations shown in this document.]
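Description:
Lenti-CMV-CNOT3-Tev-3xFlag is a 10,196 nt HIV-1-based lentiviral transfer plasmid built on the Lenti-CMV-Puro backbone for expressing tagged human CNOT3 in mammalian cells. In bacteria it is maintained through a high-copy ColE1/pUC-type origin and selected with ampicillin via the β-lactamase gene. An f1 origin, an SV40 origin and leftover lac, T3 and T7 cloning-vector elements are also present in the backbone. The viral portion has the layout typical of a third-generation design. An RSV promoter drives a truncated 5' LTR, followed by the Ψ packaging signal with a partial gag sequence, the Rev response element for Rev-dependent nuclear export of the genomic RNA, and the cPPT/CTS. A second truncated LTR, followed by an SV40 polyadenylation signal, closes the provirus. Packaging functions are not encoded on the plasmid and would have to be supplied in trans.

The payload is the full CNOT3 coding sequence, placed by Gibson assembly downstream of the CMV immediate-early enhancer and promoter and fused at its C terminus to a 3xFLAG epitope. The construct name indicates a TEV protease site between CNOT3 and the tag, although this site is not separately annotated in the feature table. Such a site would allow the protein to be released from anti-FLAG resin by protease cleavage. A WPRE follows the insert to boost transcript stability and expression, and a residual attB2 Gateway site lies just before it. A separate SV40 promoter–puromycin N-acetyltransferase cassette allows selection of transduced cells. CNOT3 is a subunit of the CCR4-NOT deadenylase complex, so the construct suits stable expression, detection and affinity purification of CNOT3 and its associated complex, consistent with the linked study on CCR4-NOT recruitment to translating ribosomes.
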