Addgene plasmid #245724: Lenti-CMV-CNOT3-Tev-3xFlag
Purpose: Express CNOT3-Tev-3xFlag in mammalian cells
Depositing lab: Joshua Mendell. Depositing organization: University of Texas Southwestern Medical Center. Publication: Specific tRNAs promote mRNA decay by recruiting the CCR4-NOT complex to translating ribosomes. Zhu X, Cruz VE, Zhang H, Erzberger JP, Mendell JT. Science. 2024 Nov 22;386(6724):eadq8587. doi: 10.1126/science.adq8587. Epub 2024 Nov 22. PubMed 39571015.
Backbone
  Vector backbone: Lenti-CMV-Puro
  Vector type: Lentiviral
Growth in bacteria
  Bacterial resistance: Ampicillin, 100 μg/mL
  Growth temperature: 37°C
  Growth strain: NEB Stable
  Copy number: High Copy
Gene/Insert
  Gene/Insert name: CNOT3-Tev-3xFlag
  Species: H. sapiens (human)
  Entrez Gene: CNOT3 (a.k.a. IDDSADF, LENG2, NOT3, NOT3H)
  Tag / fusion protein: 3xFlag (C terminal on backbone)
  Cloning method: Gibson Cloning
Terms and licenses: Academic/Nonprofit Terms; Industry Terms: Not Available to Industry
How to cite: Lenti-CMV-CNOT3-Tev-3xFlag was a gift from Joshua Mendell (Addgene plasmid # 245724 ; http://n2t.net/addgene:245724 ; RRID:Addgene_245724)
